Addgene plasmid #160518: pTricHis-ILY-WT-N342W
Purpose: Expression of inserted ILY variant
Depositing lab: Doryen Bubeck. Depositing organization: Imperial College London. Publication: Structural basis for tuning activity and membrane specificity of bacterial cytolysins. Shah NR, Voisin TB, Parsons ES, Boyd CM, Hoogenboom BW, Bubeck D. Nat Commun. 2020 Nov 16;11(1):5818. doi: 10.1038/s41467-020-19482-6. PubMed 33199689.
Backbone
  Vector backbone: pTricHisA
  Backbone manufacturer: ThermoFisher
  Vector type: Bacterial Expression
Growth in bacteria
  Bacterial resistance: Ampicillin, 100 μg/mL
  Growth temperature: 37°C
  Growth strain: DH5alpha
  Growth instructions: Depositor recommends using BL21 (DE3) for protein expression and purification.
  Copy number: High Copy
Gene/Insert
  Gene/Insert name: ILY-WT-N342W
  Species: Streptococcus intermedius
  Insert size (bp): 1608
  Mutation: N342W
  Tag / fusion protein: His-Tag (N terminal on backbone)
  Cloning method: Restriction Enzyme; 5′ cloning site Unknown (unknown if destroyed); 3′ cloning site Unknown (unknown if destroyed)
Terms and licenses: Academic/Nonprofit Terms; Industry Terms: Not Available to Industry
Depositor comments: ILY gene is codon optimized, and all native Cys removed, before additional mutations were added.
How to cite: pTricHis-ILY-WT-N342W was a gift from Doryen Bubeck (Addgene plasmid # 160518 ; http://n2t.net/addgene:160518 ; RRID:Addgene_160518)
