[The description below was written by a language model from this plasmid's Addgene catalogue record and pLannotate feature annotations shown in this document.]
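Description:
pTricHis-ILY-WT-N342W is a bacterial expression plasmid built on the commercial pTrcHis A-type backbone (listed as pTricHisA) for producing a variant of intermedilysin (ILY), the cholesterol-dependent cytolysin of Streptococcus intermedius. The 5,882-nt plasmid replicates in E. coli from a high-copy ColE1/pMB1-family origin and is selected with ampicillin through the β-lactamase gene. A pBR322 bom region and a remnant of rop are also present. It is maintained in a cloning strain, and the depositor notes that BL21(DE3) is used for protein expression and purification.

Expression is driven by the strong hybrid trc promoter followed by a lac operator. The plasmid carries its own lacI gene under the lacIq promoter, so transcription is repressed until it is induced with IPTG. Downstream lie the rrnG antiterminator and a minicistron that provides a ribosome binding site to enhance translation. Next comes the backbone-encoded N-terminal leader: a His tag, the T7 gene 10 leader and the Xpress epitope with its enterokinase cleavage site. The ILY coding sequence follows. The automated annotation labels it as the homologous pneumolysin gene (ply) by similarity, and that match spans less than the recorded 1,608-bp insert. The rrnB T1 and T2 terminators end the transcript.

According to the depositor, the ILY gene is codon optimized and had all native cysteines removed before further mutations were added; this construct carries the N342W substitution. The cloning sites are not recorded. The plasmid serves to express and purify this His-tagged ILY variant, and the associated publication concerns the structural basis of cytolysin activity and membrane specificity.
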