Features (pLannotate 1.2.2; 20 found; start..end, strand, type, name):
    152..169     +  promoter       tet promoter (fragment): E. coli promoter for tetracycline efflux protein gene
    165..266     -  CDS            yciV (fragment): RNAAM_ECOLI - Also known as trpH From Escherichia coli (strain K12).
    342..371     +  promoter       trc promoter: strong E. coli promoter; hybrid between the trp and lac UV5 promoters
    379..395     +  protein_bind   lac operator: The lac repressor binds to the lac operator to inhibit transcription in E. coli. This inhibition can be relieved by adding lactose or isopropyl-β-D-thiogalactopyranoside (IPTG). lac repressor encoded by lacI
    412..481     +  misc_feature   rrnG antiterminator: antiterminator from the E. coli rrnG leader region (Berg et al., 1989)
    532..558     +  CDS            minicistron: synthetic cistron containing a ribosome binding site (Shine-Dalgarno sequence), for enhancing the bacterial expression of a downstream cistron (Schoner, 1997) This first cistron should terminate 3 bp upstream of the ATG for the second cistron.
    574..594     +  CDS            capTEV™ (fragment): composite tag for in vivo biotinylation, TEV protease cleavage, and 6xHis tagging
    595..627     +  CDS            T7 tag (gene 10 leader): leader peptide from bacteriophage T7 gene 10 promotes efficient translation in E. coli
    631..654     +  CDS            Xpress™ tag: Xpress™ epitope tag, including an enterokinase recognition and cleavage site
    748..2157    +  CDS            ply: TACY_STRP2 - Experimental evidence at protein level: Swiss-Prot protein existence level 1. A cholesterol-dependent toxin that causes cytolysis by forming pores in cholesterol-containing host membranes. After binding to target membranes, the protein undergoes a major conformation change, leading to its insertion in the host membrane and formation of an oligomeric pore complex. Cholesterol is required for binding to host membranes, membrane insertion and pore formation; cholesterol binding is mediated by a Thr-Leu pair in the C-terminus. Can be reversibly inactivated by oxidation. From Streptoco
   2266..2381    +  ncRNA          5S rRNA: Accession: RF00001 - 5S ribosomal RNA
   2385..2471    +  terminator     rrnB T1 terminator: Escherichia coli rrnB; transcription terminator T1 from the E. coli rrnB gene
   2563..2590    +  terminator     rrnB T2 terminator: transcription terminator T2 from the E. coli rrnB gene
   2609..2700    +  promoter       AmpR promoter: bla
   2701..3561    +  CDS            AmpR: β-lactamase; bla; confers resistance to ampicillin, carbenicillin, and related antibiotics
   3732..4320    +  rep_origin     ori: high-copy-number ColE1/pMB1/pBR322/pUC origin of replication
   4506..4646    -  misc_feature   bom: basis of mobility region from pBR322
   4748..4788    -  CDS            rop (fragment): Rop protein, which maintains plasmids at low copy number; rop
   4832..4909    +  promoter       lacIq promoter: lacI (mutant); In the lacIq allele, a single base change in the promoter boosts expression of the lacI gene about 10-fold.
   4910..110     +  CDS            lacI (across the origin): lac repressor; lacI; The lac repressor binds to the lac operator to inhibit transcription in E. coli. This inhibition can be relieved by adding lactose or isopropyl-β-D-thiogalactopyranoside (IPTG).
>Addgene plasmid #160518 | pTricHis-ILY-WT-N342W | addgene full sequence | sequence record 322451 | Addgene NGS Result
AAAGAAAAACCACCCTGGCGCCCAATACGCAAACCGCCTCTCCCCGCGCGTTGGCCGATTCATTAATGCA
GCTGGCACGACAGGTTTCCCGACTGGAAAGCGGGCAGTGAGCGCAACGCAATTAATGTAAGTTAGCGCGA
ATTGATCTGGTTTGACAGCTTATCATCGACTGCACGGTGCACCAATGCTTCTGGCGTCAGGCAGCCATCG
GAAGCTGTGGTATGGCTGTGCAGGTCGTAAATCACTGCATAATTCGTGTCGCTCAAGGCGCACTCCCGTT
CTGGATAATGTTTTTTGCGCCGACATCATAACGGTTCTGGCAAATATTCTGAAATGAGCTGTTGACAATT
AATCATCCGGCTCGTATAATGTGTGGAATTGTGAGCGGATAACAATTTCACACAGGAAACAGCGCCGCTG
AGAAAAAGCGAAGCGGCACTGCTCTTTAACAATTTATCAGACAATCTGTGTGGGCACTCGACCGGAATTA
TCGATTAACTTTATTATTAAAAATTAAAGAGGTATATATTAATGTATCGATTAAATAAGGAGGAATAAAC
CATGGGGGGTTCTCATCATCATCATCATCATGGTATGGCTAGCATGACTGGTGGACAGCAAATGGGTCGG
GATCTGTACGACGATGACGATAAGGATCGATGGGGATCCGAAACCCCGACGAAACCGAAAGCGGCCCAGA
CCGAAAAGAAAACCGAGAAAAAACCGGAAAACAGCAATTCTGAAGCAGCTAAAAAAGCGCTGAACGATTA
TATTTGGGGCCTGCAGTACGACAAACTGAACATCCTGACCCATCAAGGTGAAAAACTGAAAAATCATAGC
TCTCGTGAAGCCTTTCACCGTCCGGGCGAATACGTGGTTATCGAAAAGAAAAAACAGAGTATCTCCAACG
CGACCTCGAAACTGAGCGTGAGTTCCGCCAATGATGACCGTATTTTTCCGGGCGCGCTGCTGAAAGCTGA
TCAAAGCCTGCTGGAAAACCTGCCGACCCTGATTCCGGTCAATCGCGGTAAAACCACGATCTCAGTGAAC
CTGCCGGGCCTGAAAAACGGTGAATCGAATCTGACGGTCGAAAACCCGTCAAATTCGACCGTGCGTACGG
CGGTTAACAATCTGGTCGAAAAATGGATTCAGAACTACAGTAAAACCCATGCAGTGCCGGCTCGCATGCA
GTACGAAAGCATCTCTGCACAAAGTATGTCCCAGCTGCAAGCGAAATTTGGCGCCGATTTCAGCAAAGTG
GGTGCTCCGCTGAACGTGGACTTTTCATCGGTTCACAAAGGCGAAAAACAGGTTTTCATCGCAAACTTCC
GTCAAGTTTACTACACCGCTTCTGTCGATAGTCCGAACAGCCCGTCGGCGCTGTTCGGCAGTGGTATTAC
CCCGACGGACCTGATCAACCGTGGCGTTAATTCCAAAACCCCGCCGGTCTATGTGTCCAATGTGAGCTAT
GGCCGCGCGATGTACGTTAAATTTGAAACCACGAGCAAATCTACCAAAGTGCAGGCGGCCATCGATGCCG
TCGTGAAAGGCGCAAAACTGAAAGCTGGTACGGAATACGAAAACATCCTGAAATGGACCAAAATCACGGC
AGTTGTCCTGGGCGGTAATCCGGGCGAAGCCAGCAAAGTTATTACCGGTAATATCGATACGCTGAAAGAC
CTGATTCAGAAAGGTTCGAACTTTAGCGCGCAATCTCCGGCCGTTCCGATCAGTTATACCACGTCCTTCG
TCAAAGATAATAGCATTGCAACCATCCAGAACAATACGGACTATATTGAAACCAAAGTGACGTCTTACAA
AGATGGCGCTCTGACCCTGAACCATGACGGTGCGTTTGTCGCCCGCTTCTATGTGTACTGGGAAGAACTG
GGCCACGATGCAGACGGTTATGAAACCATTCGTAGTCGCTCCTGGTCAGGCAACGGTTATAATCGTGGCG
CCCATTACAGCACCACGCTGCGCTTTAAGGGTAACGTTCGTAATATCCGCGTTAAAGTCCTGGGCGCAAC
CGGTCTGGCTTGGGAACCGTGGCGTCTGATTTACAGCAAAAACGATCTGCCGCTGGTGCCGCAGCGCAAT
ATCTCTACCTGGGGCACCACGCTGCACCCGCAATTCGAAGATAAAGTGGTTAAAGATAACACGGACTAAG
AATTCGAAGCTTGGCTGTTTTGGCGGATGAGAGAAGATTTTCAGCCTGATACAGATTAAATCAGAACGCA
GAAGCGGTCTGATAAAACAGAATTTGCCTGGCGGCAGTAGCGCGGTGGTCCCACCTGACCCCATGCCGAA
CTCAGAAGTGAAACGCCGTAGCGCCGATGGTAGTGTGGGGTCTCCCCATGCGAGAGTAGGGAACTGCCAG
GCATCAAATAAAACGAAAGGCTCAGTCGAAAGACTGGGCCTTTCGTTTTATCTGTTGTTTGTCGGTGAAC
GCTCTCCTGAGTAGGACAAATCCGCCGGGAGCGGATTTGAACGTTGCGAAGCAACGGCCCGGAGGGTGGC
GGGCAGGACGCCCGCCATAAACTGCCAGGCATCAAATTAAGCAGAAGGCCATCCTGACGGATGGCCTTTT
TGCGTTTCTACAAACTCTTTTGTTTATTTTTCTAAATACATTCAAATATGTATCCGCTCATGAGACAATA
ACCCTGATAAATGCTTCAATAATATTGAAAAAGGAAGAGTATGAGTATTCAACATTTCCGTGTCGCCCTT
ATTCCCTTTTTTGCGGCATTTTGCCTTCCTGTTTTTGCTCACCCAGAAACGCTGGTGAAAGTAAAAGATG
CTGAAGATCAGTTGGGTGCACGAGTGGGTTACATCGAACTGGATCTCAACAGCGGTAAGATCCTTGAGAG
TTTTCGCCCCGAAGAACGTTTTCCAATGATGAGCACTTTTAAAGTTCTGCTATGTGGCGCGGTATTATCC
CGTGTTGACGCCGGGCAAGAGCAACTCGGTCGCCGCATACACTATTCTCAGAATGACTTGGTTGAGTACT
CACCAGTCACAGAAAAGCATCTTACGGATGGCATGACAGTAAGAGAATTATGCAGTGCTGCCATAACCAT
GAGTGATAACACTGCGGCCAACTTACTTCTGACAACGATCGGAGGACCGAAGGAGCTAACCGCTTTTTTG
CACAACATGGGGGATCATGTAACTCGCCTTGATCGTTGGGAACCGGAGCTGAATGAAGCCATACCAAACG
ACGAGCGTGACACCACGATGCCTGTAGCAATGGCAACAACGTTGCGCAAACTATTAACTGGCGAACTACT
TACTCTAGCTTCCCGGCAACAATTAATAGACTGGATGGAGGCGGATAAAGTTGCAGGACCACTTCTGCGC
TCGGCCCTTCCGGCTGGCTGGTTTATTGCTGATAAATCTGGAGCCGGTGAGCGTGGGTCTCGCGGTATCA
TTGCAGCACTGGGGCCAGATGGTAAGCCCTCCCGTATCGTAGTTATCTACACGACGGGGAGTCAGGCAAC
TATGGATGAACGAAATAGACAGATCGCTGAGATAGGTGCCTCACTGATTAAGCATTGGTAACTGTCAGAC
CAAGTTTACTCATATATACTTTAGATTGATTTAAAACTTCATTTTTAATTTAAAAGGATCTAGGTGAAGA
TCCTTTTTGATAATCTCATGACCAAAATCCCTTAACGTGAGTTTTCGTTCCACTGAGCGTCAGACCCCGT
AGAAAAGATCAAAGGATCTTCTTGAGATCCTTTTTTTCTGCGCGTAATCTGCTGCTTGCAAACAAAAAAA
CCACCGCTACCAGCGGTGGTTTGTTTGCCGGATCAAGAGCTACCAACTCTTTTTCCGAAGGTAACTGGCT
TCAGCAGAGCGCAGATACCAAATACTGTCCTTCTAGTGTAGCCGTAGTTAGGCCACCACTTCAAGAACTC
TGTAGCACCGCCTACATACCTCGCTCTGCTAATCCTGTTACCAGTGGCTGCTGCCAGTGGCGATAAGTCG
TGTCTTACCGGGTTGGACTCAAGACGATAGTTACCGGATAAGGCGCAGCGGTCGGGCTGAACGGGGGGTT
CGTGCACACAGCCCAGCTTGGAGCGAACGACCTACACCGAACTGAGATACCTACAGCGTGAGCTATGAGA
AAGCGCCACGCTTCCCGAAGGGAGAAAGGCGGACAGGTATCCGGTAAGCGGCAGGGTCGGAACAGGAGAG
CGCACGAGGGAGCTTCCAGGGGGAAACGCCTGGTATCTTTATAGTCCTGTCGGGTTTCGCCACCTCTGAC
TTGAGCGTCGATTTTTGTGATGCTCGTCAGGGGGGCGGAGCCTATGGAAAAACGCCAGCAACGCGGCCTT
TTTACGGTTCCTGGCCTTTTGCTGGCCTTTTGCTCACATGTTCTTTCCTGCGTTATCCCCTGATTCTGTG
GATAACCGTATTACCGCCTTTGAGTGAGCTGATACCGCTCGCCGCAGCCGAACGACCGAGCGCAGCGAGT
CAGTGAGCGAGGAAGCGGAAGAGCGCCTGATGCGGTATTTTCTCCTTACGCATCTGTGCGGTATTTCACA
CCGCATATGGTGCACTCTCAGTACAATCTGCTCTGATGCCGCATAGTTAAGCCAGTATACACTCCGCTAT
CGCTACGTGACTGGGTCATGGCTGCGCCCCGACACCCGCCAACACCCGCTGACGCGCCCTGACGGGCTTG
TCTGCTCCCGGCATCCGCTTACAGACAAGCTGTGACCGTCTCCGGGAGCTGCATGTGTCAGAGGTTTTCA
CCGTCATCACCGAAACGCGCGAGGCAGCAGATCAATTCGCGCGCGAAGGCGAAGCGGCATGCATTTACGT
TGACACCATCGAATGGTGCAAAACCTTTCGCGGTATGGCATGATAGCGCCCGGAAGAGAGTCAATTCAGG
GTGGTGAATGTGAAACCAGTAACGTTATACGATGTCGCAGAGTATGCCGGTGTCTCTTATCAGACCGTTT
CCCGCGTGGTGAACCAGGCCAGCCACGTTTCTGCGAAAACGCGGGAAAAAGTGGAAGCGGCGATGGCGGA
GCTGAATTACATTCCCAACCGCGTGGCACAACAACTGGCGGGCAAACAGTCGTTGCTGATTGGCGTTGCC
ACCTCCAGTCTGGCCCTGCACGCGCCGTCGCAAATTGTCGCGGCGATTAAATCTCGCGCCGATCAACTGG
GTGCCAGCGTGGTGGTGTCGATGGTAGAACGAAGCGGCGTCGAAGCCTGTAAAGCGGCGGTGCACAATCT
TCTCGCGCAACGCGTCAGTGGGCTGATCATTAACTATCCGCTGGATGACCAGGATGCCATTGCTGTGGAA
GCTGCCTGCACTAATGTTCCGGCGTTATTTCTTGATGTCTCTGACCAGACACCCATCAACAGTATTATTT
TCTCCCATGAAGACGGTACGCGACTGGGCGTGGAGCATCTGGTCGCATTGGGTCACCAGCAAATCGCGCT
GTTAGCGGGCCCATTAAGTTCTGTCTCGGCGCGTCTGCGTCTGGCTGGCTGGCATAAATATCTCACTCGC
AATCAAATTCAGCCGATAGCGGAACGGGAAGGCGACTGGAGTGCCATGTCCGGTTTTCAACAAACCATGC
AAATGCTGAATGAGGGCATCGTTCCCACTGCGATGCTGGTTGCCAACGATCAGATGGCGCTGGGCGCAAT
GCGCGCCATTACCGAGTCCGGGCTGCGCGTTGGTGCGGATATCTCGGTAGTGGGATACGACGATACCGAA
GACAGCTCATGTTATATCCCGCCGTTAACCACCATCAAACAGGATTTTCGCCTGCTGGGGCAAACCAGCG
TGGACCGCTTGCTGCAACTCTCTCAGGGCCAGGCGGTGAAGGGCAATCAGCTGTTGCCCGTCTCACTGGT
GA
